>Addgene plasmid #72613 | pEN_TT 3XFLAG-S37A-GATA6-3XAU1 | addgene full sequence | sequence record 138777 | Addgene assembled full plasmid sequence
CTGACGGATGGCCTTTTTGCGTTTCTACAAACTCTTCCTGTTAGTTAGTTACTTAAGCTCGGGCCCCAAA
TAATGATTTTATTTTGACTGATAGTGACCTGTTCGTTGCAACAAATTGATAAGCAATGCTTTTTTATAAT
GCCAACTTTGTACAAAAAAGCAGGCTTTAAAGGAACCAATTCAGTCGACTGGATCCCGAGTTTACTCCCT
ATCAGTGATAGAGAACGTATGTCGAGTTTACTCCCTATCAGTGATAGAGAACGATGTCGAGTTTACTCCC
TATCAGTGATAGAGAACGTATGTCGAGTTTACTCCCTATCAGTGATAGAGAACGTATGTCGAGTTTACTC
CCTATCAGTGATAGAGAACGTATGTCGAGTTTATCCCTATCAGTGATAGAGAACGTATGTCGAGTTTACT
CCCTATCAGTGATAGAGAACGTATGTCGAGGTAGGCGTGTACGGTGGGAGGCCTATATAAGCAGAGCTCG
TTTAGTGAACCGTCAGATCGCCACTAGTATGGACTACAAGGATGACGATGACAAGGACTACAAGGATGAC
GATGACAAGGACTACAAGGATGACGATGACAAGATGGCCTTGACTGACGGCGGCTGGTGCTTGCCGAAGC
GCTTCGGGGCCGCGGGTGCGGACGCCAGCGACTCCAGAGCCTTTCCAGCGCGGGAGCCCTCCACGCCGCC
TGCCCCCATCTCTTCCTCGTCCTCCTCCTGCTCCCGGGGCGGAGAGCGGGGCCCCGGCGGCGCCAGCAAC
TGCGGGACGCCTCAGCTCGACACGGAGGCGGCGGCCGGACCCCCGGCCCGCTCGCTGCTGCTCAGTTCCT
ACGCTTCGCATCCCTTCGGGGCTCCCCACGGACCTTCGGCGCCTGGGGTCGCGGGCCCCGGGGGCAACCT
GTCGAGCTGGGAGGACTTGCTGCTGTTCACTGACCTCGACCAAGCCGCGACCGCCAGCAAGCTGCTGTGG
TCCAGCCGCGGCGCCAAGCTGAGCCCCTTCGCACCCGAGCAGCCGGAGGAGATGTACCAGACCCTCGCCG
CTCTCTCCAGCCAGGGTCCGGCCGCCTACGACGGCGCGCCCGGCGGCTTCGTGCACTCTGCGGCCGCGGC
GGCAGCAGCCGCGGCGGCGGCCAGCTCCCCGGTCTACGTGCCCACCACCCGCGTGGGTTCCATGCTGCCC
GGCCTACCGTACCACCTGCAGGGGTCGGGCAGTGGGCCAGCCAACCACGCGGGCGGCGCGGGCGCGCACC
CCGGCTGGCCTCAGGCCTCGGCCGACAGCCCTCCATACGGCAGCGGAGGCGGCGCGGCTGGCGGCGGGGC
CGCGGGGCCTGGCGGCGCTGGCTCAGCCGCGGCGCACGTCTCGGCGCGCTTCCCCTACTCTCCCAGCCCG
CCCATGGCCAACGGCGCCGCGCGGGAGCCGGGAGGCTACGCGGCGGCGGGCAGTGGGGGCGCGGGAGGCG
TGAGCGGCGGCGGCAGTAGCCTGGCGGCCATGGGCGGCCGCGAGCCCCAGTACAGCTCGCTGTCGGCCGC
GCGGCCGCTGAACGGGACGTACCACCACCACCACCACCACCACCACCACCATCCGAGCCCCTACTCGCCC
TACGTGGGGGCGCCACTGACGCCTGCCTGGCCCGCCGGACCCTTCGAGACCCCGGTGCTGCACAGCCTGC
AGAGCCGCGCCGGAGCCCCGCTCCCGGTGCCCCGGGGTCCCAGTGCAGACCTGCTGGAGGACCTGTCCGA
GAGCCGCGAGTGCGTGAACTGCGGCTCCATCCAGACGCCGCTGTGGCGGCGGGACGGCACCGGCCACTAC
CTGTGCAACGCCTGCGGGCTCTACAGCAAGATGAACGGCCTCAGCCGGCCCCTCATCAAGCCGCAGAAGC
GCGTGCCTTCATCACGGCGGCTTGGATTGTCCTGTGCCAACTGTCACACCACAACTACCACCTTATGGCG
CAGAAACGCCGAGGGTGAACCCGTGTGCAATGCTTGTGGACTCTACATGAAACTCCATGGGGTGCCCAGA
CCACTTGCTATGAAAAAAGAGGGAATTCAAACCAGGAAACGAAAACCTAAGAACATAAATAAATCAAAGA
CTTGCTCTGGTAATAGCAATAATTCCATTCCCATGACTCCAACTTCCACCTCTTCTAACTCAGATGATTG
CAGCAAAAATACTTCCCCCACAACACAACCTACAGCCTCAGGGGCGGGTGCCCCGGTGATGACTGGTGCG
GGAGAGAGCACCAATCCCGAGAACAGCGAGCTCAAGTATTCGGGTCAAGATGGGCTCTACATAGGCGTCA
GTCTCGCCTCGCCGGCCGAAGTCACGTCCTCCGTGCGACCGGATTCCTGGTGCGCCCTGGCCCTGGCCGA
CACCTACCGCTACATCGACACCTACCGCTACATCGACACCTACCGCTACATCTAACAATTGGAAGACTAA
TGCGTTTTCGAGATATCTAGACCCAGCTTTCTTGTACAAAGTTGGCATTATAAGAAAGCATTGCTTATCA
ATTTGTTGCAACGAACAGGTCACTATCAGTCAAAATAAAATCATTATTTGCCATCCAGCTGCAGCTCTGG
CCCGTGTCTCAAAATCTCTGATGTTACATTGCACAAGATAAAAATATATCATCATGAACAATAAAACTGT
CTGCTTACATAAACAGTAATACAAGGGGTGTTATGAGCCATATTCAACGGGAAACGTCGAGGCCGCGATT
AAATTCCAACATGGATGCTGATTTATATGGGTATAAATGGGCTCGCGATAATGTCGGGCAATCAGGTGCG
ACAATCTATCGCTTGTATGGGAAGCCCGATGCGCCAGAGTTGTTTCTGAAACATGGCAAAGGTAGCGTTG
CCAATGATGTTACAGATGAGATGGTCAGACTAAACTGGCTGACGGAATTTATGCCTCTTCCGACCATCAA
GCATTTTATCCGTACTCCTGATGATGCATGGTTACTCACCACTGCGATCCCCGGAAAAACAGCATTCCAG
GTATTAGAAGAATATCCTGATTCAGGTGAAAATATTGTTGATGCGCTGGCAGTGTCCCTGCGCCGGTTGC
ATTCGATTCCTGTTTGTAATTGTCCTTTTAACAGCGATCGCGTATTTCGTCTCGCTCAGGCGCAATCACG
AATGAATAACGGTTTGGTTGATGCGAGTGATTTTGATGACGAGCGTAATGGCTGGCCTGTTGAACAAGTC
TGGAAAGAAATGCATAAACTTTTGCCATTCTCACCGGATTCAGTCGTCACTCATGGTGATTTCTCACTTG
ATAACCTTATTTTTGACGAGGGGAAATTAGGCCGGGAAGCCGATCTCGGCTTGAACGAATTGTTAGGTGG
CGGTACTTGGGTCGATATCAAAGTGCATCACTTCTTCCCGTATGCCCAACTTTGTATAGAGAGCCACTGC
GGGATCGTCACCGTAATCTGCTTGCACGTAGATCACATAAGCACCAAGCGCGTTGGCCTCATGCTTGAGG
AGATTG
Features (pLannotate 1.2.2; 10 found; start..end, strand, type, name):
      1..17      +  terminator     rrnB T2 terminator (fragment): transcription terminator T2 from the E. coli rrnB gene
     67..166     +  protein_bind   attL1: mutant version of attL; recombination site for the Gateway® LR reaction LR Clonase™
    198..512     +  promoter       tight TRE promoter: Tet-responsive promoter PTight, consisting of seven tet operator sequences followed by the minimal CMV promoter
    525..545     +  CDS            FLAG (fragment): FLAG® epitope tag, followed by an enterokinase cleavage site
    549..569     +  CDS            FLAG (fragment): FLAG® epitope tag, followed by an enterokinase cleavage site
    573..593     +  CDS            FLAG (fragment): FLAG® epitope tag, followed by an enterokinase cleavage site
    594..2378    +  CDS            GATA6: GATA6_HUMAN - Experimental evidence at protein level: Swiss-Prot protein existence level 1. Transcriptional activator (PubMed:19666519, PubMed:27756709, PubMed:22750565, PubMed:22824924). Regulates SEMA3C and PLXNA2 (PubMed:19666519). Involved in gene regulation specifically in the gastric epithelium (PubMed:9315713). May regulate genes that protect epithelial cells from bacterial infection (PubMed:16968778). Involved in bone morphogenetic protein (BMP)-mediated cardiac-specific gene expression (By similarity). Binds to BMP response element (BMPRE) DNA sequences within cardiac activating regio
   2471..2570    -  protein_bind   attL2: mutant version of attL; recombination site for the Gateway® LR reaction LR Clonase™
   2693..3319    +  CDS            KanR (fragment): aminoglycoside phosphotransferase; aph(3')-Ia; confers resistance to kanamycin in bacteria or G418 (Geneticin®) in eukaryotes
   3353..3506    -  CDS            GmR (fragment): gentamycin acetyltransferase; aacC1; confers resistance to gentamycin
