[The description below was written by a language model from this plasmid's Addgene catalogue record and pLannotate feature annotations shown in this document.]
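Description:
pEN_TT 3XFLAG-S37A-GATA6-3XAU1 is a Gateway entry vector built on the pEN_TTmiRC2 backbone and propagated in E. coli under gentamicin selection. Its payload is a complete tetracycline-inducible expression cassette flanked by attL1 and attL2 sites, so that an LR Clonase reaction transfers the promoter and coding sequence together into an attR-containing destination vector. The entry clone itself is a shuttle for cloning rather than a vehicle for expression in mammalian cells.

Within the attL sites, the tight TRE promoter (seven tet operator repeats upstream of a minimal CMV promoter) drives human GATA6 carrying a serine 37 to alanine substitution, which removes that serine as a potential phosphorylation site. Three tandem FLAG epitopes are fused to the N-terminus, and the record lists a 3XAU1 tag at the C-terminus. The dual tags allow detection or immunoprecipitation of the protein from either end. Expression from the TRE promoter requires a tetracycline-controlled transactivator supplied by the destination vector or host cell, giving doxycycline-regulated production of the mutant. The associated work concerns TNF and insulin signalling crosstalk at GATA6, and this construct presumably serves to compare the S37A mutant with wild-type protein.

The annotated sequence covers 3,506 nt, whereas the catalogue gives a total size of 5,695 bp, so the feature table appears incomplete or inconsistent with the listed size. It shows no origin of replication, does not annotate the AU1 tags, and detects only fragments of the gentamicin resistance gene, a kanamycin resistance gene and the rrnB T2 terminator.
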