Addgene plasmid #72613: pEN_TT 3XFLAG-S37A-GATA6-3XAU1
Purpose: Gateway entry vector for an inducible N-terminally 3XFLAG-tagged and C-terminally AU1-tagged S37A mutant human GATA6
Depositing lab: Kevin Janes. Depositing organization: University of Virginia. Publication: TNF-insulin crosstalk at the transcription factor GATA6 is revealed by a model that links signaling and transcriptomic data tensors. Chitforoushzadeh Z, Ye Z, Sheng Z, LaRue S, Fry RC, Lauffenburger DA, Janes KA. Sci Signal. 2016 Jun 7;9(431):ra59. doi: 10.1126/scisignal.aad3373. PubMed 27273097.
Backbone
  Vector backbone: pEN_TTmiRC2
  Backbone manufacturer: Addgene#25752
  Backbone size w/o insert (bp): 4422
  Total vector size (bp): 5695
  Vector type: Bacterial Expression ; entry vector for gateway cloning
Growth in bacteria
  Bacterial resistance: Gentamicin, 10 μg/mL
  Growth temperature: 37°C
  Growth strain: DH5alpha
  Copy number: Unknown
Gene/Insert
  Gene/Insert name: GATA binding protein 6 (alt name: GATA6)
  Species: H. sapiens (human)
  Insert size (bp): 1917
  Mutation: Changed serine37 to alanine
  GenBank ID: NM_005257 NM_005257
  Entrez Gene: GATA6
  Promoter: TRE tight promoter
  Tag / fusion protein: 3XFLAG (N terminal on insert); 3XAU1 (C terminal on insert)
  Cloning method: Restriction Enzyme; 5′ cloning site SpeI (not destroyed); 3′ cloning site MfeI (unknown if destroyed)
  Sequencing primers: 5′ pCEP-fwd
Terms and licenses: Academic/Nonprofit Terms; Industry Terms: Not Available to Industry
How to cite: pEN_TT 3XFLAG-S37A-GATA6-3XAU1 was a gift from Kevin Janes (Addgene plasmid # 72613 ; http://n2t.net/addgene:72613 ; RRID:Addgene_72613)
