>Addgene plasmid #72613 | pEN_TT 3XFLAG-S37A-GATA6-3XAU1 | depositor partial sequence | sequence record 133647 | reverse sequence
GGGGTTTTGGGAAAGCAGACCAGTTTTTATTGTTCATGATGATTATATTTTTATCTTGTGGCAATGTAAC
ATCAGAGATTTTGAGACACGGGCCAGAGCTGCAGCTGGATGGCAAATAATGATTTTATTTTGACTGATAG
TGACCTGTTCGTTGCAACAAATTGATAAGCAATGCTTTCTTATAATGCCAACTTTGTACAAGAAAGCTGG
GTCTAGATATCTCGAAAACGCATTAGTCTTCCAATTGTTAGATGTAGCGGTAGGTGTCGATGTAGCGGTA
GGTGTCGATGTAGCGGTAGGTGTCGGCCAGGGCCAGGGCGCACCAGGAATCCGGTCGCACGGAGGACGTG
ACTTCGGCCGGCGAGGCGAGACTGACGCCTATGTAGAGCCCATCTTGACCCGAATACTTGAGCTCGCTGT
TCTCGGGATTGGTGCTCTCTCCCGCACCAGTCATCACCGGGGCACCCGCCCCTGAGGCTGTAGGTTGTGT
TGTGGGGGAAGTATTTTTGCTGCAATCATCTGAGTTAGAAGAGGTGGAAGTTGGAGTCATGGGAATGGAA
ATTATTGCTATTACCAGAGCAAGTCTTTGATTTATTTATGTTCT
