>Addgene plasmid #72613 | pEN_TT 3XFLAG-S37A-GATA6-3XAU1 | depositor partial sequence | sequence record 133648 | forward sequence
CAATGGACCTCGGGGCCCAAATAATGATTTTTATTTTGACTGATAGTGACCTGTTCGTTGCAACAAATTG
ATAAGCAATGCTTTTTTATAATGCCAACTTTGTACAAAAAAGCAGGCTTTAAAGGAACCAATTCAGTCGA
CTGGATCCCGAGTTTACTCCCTATCAGTGATAGAGAACGTATGTCGAGTTTACTCCCTATCAGTGATAGA
GAACGATGTCGAGTTTACTCCCTATCAGTGATAGAGAACGTATGTCGAGTTTACTCCCTATCAGTGATAG
AGAACGTATGTCGAGTTTACTCCCTATCAGTGATAGAGAACGTATGTCGAGTTTATCCCTATCAGTGATA
GAGAACGTATGTCGAGTTTACTCCCTATCAGTGATAGAGAACGTATGTCGAGGTAGGCGTGTACGGTGGG
AGGCCTATATAAGCAGAGCTCGTTTAGTGAACCGTCAGATCGCCACTAGTATGGACTACAAGGATGACGA
TGACAAGGACTACAAGGATGACGATGACAAGGACTACAAGGATGACGATGACAAGATGGCCTTGACTGAC
GGCGGCTGGTGCTTGCCGAAGCGCTTCGGGGCCGCGGG
