>Addgene plasmid #72613 | pEN_TT 3XFLAG-S37A-GATA6-3XAU1 | depositor partial sequence | sequence record 133719 | predicted insert sequence
ATGGACTACAAGGATGACGATGACAAGGACTACAAGGATGACGATGACAAGGACTACAAGGATGACGATG
ACAAGATGGCCTTGACTGACGGCGGCTGGTGCTTGCCGAAGCGCTTCGGGGCCGCGGGTGCGGACGCCAG
CGACTCCAGAGCCTTTCCAGCGCGGGAGCCCTCCACGCCGCCTGCCCCCATCTCTTCCTCGTCCTCCTCC
TGCTCCCGGGGCGGAGAGCGGGGCCCCGGCGGCGCCAGCAACTGCGGGACGCCTCAGCTCGACACGGAGG
CGGCGGCCGGACCCCCGGCCCGCTCGCTGCTGCTCAGTTCCTACGCTTCGCATCCCTTCGGGGCTCCCCA
CGGACCTTCGGCGCCTGGGGTCGCGGGCCCCGGGGGCAACCTGTCGAGCTGGGAGGACTTGCTGCTGTTC
ACTGACCTCGACCAAGCCGCGACCGCCAGCAAGCTGCTGTGGTCCAGCCGCGGCGCCAAGCTGAGCCCCT
TCGCACCCGAGCAGCCGGAGGAGATGTACCAGACCCTCGCCGCTCTCTCCAGCCAGGGTCCGGCCGCCTA
CGACGGCGCGCCCGGCGGCTTCGTGCACTCTGCGGCCGCGGCGGCAGCAGCCGCGGCGGCGGCCAGCTCC
CCGGTCTACGTGCCCACCACCCGCGTGGGTTCCATGCTGCCCGGCCTACCGTACCACCTGCAGGGGTCGG
GCAGTGGGCCAGCCAACCACGCGGGCGGCGCGGGCGCGCACCCCGGCTGGCCTCAGGCCTCGGCCGACAG
CCCTCCATACGGCAGCGGAGGCGGCGCGGCTGGCGGCGGGGCCGCGGGGCCTGGCGGCGCTGGCTCAGCC
GCGGCGCACGTCTCGGCGCGCTTCCCCTACTCTCCCAGCCCGCCCATGGCCAACGGCGCCGCGCGGGAGC
CGGGAGGCTACGCGGCGGCGGGCAGTGGGGGCGCGGGAGGCGTGAGCGGCGGCGGCAGTAGCCTGGCGGC
CATGGGCGGCCGCGAGCCCCAGTACAGCTCGCTGTCGGCCGCGCGGCCGCTGAACGGGACGTACCACCAC
CACCACCACCACCACCACCACCATCCGAGCCCCTACTCGCCCTACGTGGGGGCGCCACTGACGCCTGCCT
GGCCCGCCGGACCCTTCGAGACCCCGGTGCTGCACAGCCTGCAGAGCCGCGCCGGAGCCCCGCTCCCGGT
GCCCCGGGGTCCCAGTGCAGACCTGCTGGAGGACCTGTCCGAGAGCCGCGAGTGCGTGAACTGCGGCTCC
ATCCAGACGCCGCTGTGGCGGCGGGACGGCACCGGCCACTACCTGTGCAACGCCTGCGGGCTCTACAGCA
AGATGAACGGCCTCAGCCGGCCCCTCATCAAGCCGCAGAAGCGCGTGCCTTCATCACGGCGGCTTGGATT
GTCCTGTGCCAACTGTCACACCACAACTACCACCTTATGGCGCAGAAACGCCGAGGGTGAACCCGTGTGC
AATGCTTGTGGACTCTACATGAAACTCCATGGGGTGCCCAGACCACTTGCTATGAAAAAAGAGGGAATTC
AAACCAGGAAACGAAAACCTAAGAACATAAATAAATCAAAGACTTGCTCTGGTAATAGCAATAATTCCAT
TCCCATGACTCCAACTTCCACCTCTTCTAACTCAGATGATTGCAGCAAAAATACTTCCCCCACAACACAA
CCTACAGCCTCAGGGGCGGGTGCCCCGGTGATGACTGGTGCGGGAGAGAGCACCAATCCCGAGAACAGCG
AGCTCAAGTATTCGGGTCAAGATGGGCTCTACATAGGCGTCAGTCTCGCCTCGCCGGCCGAAGTCACGTC
CTCCGTGCGACCGGATTCCTGGTGCGCCCTGGCCCTGGCCGACACCTACCGCTACATCGACACCTACCGC
TACATCGACACCTACCGCTACATCTAA
