>Addgene plasmid #72613 | pEN_TT 3XFLAG-S37A-GATA6-3XAU1 | addgene partial sequence | sequence record 138775 | pLPC-5 5'-TAGGCGTGTACGGTGGGA-3'
AGTGAACCGTCAGATCGCCACTAGTATGGACTACAAGGATGACGATGACAAGGACTACAAGGATGACGAT
GACAAGGACTACAAGGATGACGATGACAAGATGGCCTTGACTGACGGCGGCTGGTGCTTGCCGAAGCGCT
TCGGGGCCGCGGGTGCGGACGCCAGCGACTCCAGAGCCTTTCCAGCGCGGGAGCCCTCCACGCCGCCTGC
CCCCATCTCTTCCTCGTCCTCCTCCTGCTCCCGGGGCGGAGAGCGGGGCCCCGGCGGCGCCAGCAACTGC
GGGACGCCTCAGCTCGACACGGAGGCGGCGGCCGGACCCCCGGCCCGCTCGCTGCTGCTCAGTTCCTACG
CTTCGCATCCCTTCGGGGCTCCCCACGGACCTTCGGCGCCTGGGGTCGCGGGCCCCGGGGGCAACCTGTC
GAGCTGGGAGGACTTGCTGCTGTTCACTGACCTCGACCAAGCCGCGACCGCCAGCAAGCTGCTGTGGTCC
AGCCGCGGCGCCAAGCTGAGCCCCTTCGCACCCGAGCAGCCGGAGGAGATGTACCAGACCCTCGCCGCTC
TCTCCAGCCAGGGTCCGGCCGCCTACGACGGCGCGCCCGGCGGCTTCGTGCACTCTGCGGCCGCGGCGGC
AGCAGCCGCGGCGGCGGCCAGCTCCCCGGTCTACGTGCCCACCACCCGCGTGGGTTCCATGCTGCCCGG
