>Addgene plasmid #72613 | pEN_TT 3XFLAG-S37A-GATA6-3XAU1 | addgene partial sequence | sequence record 138776 | pENTR1A-3 5'-GTAACATCAGAGATTTTGAGACAC-3'
CTGGATGGCAAATAATGATTTTATTTTGACTGATAGTGACCTGTTCGTTGCAACAAATTGATAAGCAATG
CTTTCTTATAATGCCAACTTTGTACAAGAAAGCTGGGTCTAGATATCTCGAAAACGCATTAGTCTTCCAA
TTGTTAGATGTAGCGGTAGGTGTCGATGTAGCGGTAGGTGTCGATGTAGCGGTAGGTGTCGGCCAGGGCC
AGGGCGCACCAGGAATCCGGTCGCACGGAGGACGTGACTTCGGCCGGCGAGGCGAGACTGACGCCTATGT
AGAGCCCATCTTGACCCGAATACTTGAGCTCGCTGTTCTCGGGATTGGTGCTCTCTCCCGCACCAGTCAT
CACCGGGGCACCCGCCCCTGAGGCTGTAGGTTGTGTTGTGGGGGAAGTATTTTTGCTGCAATCATCTGAG
TTAGAAGAGGTGGAAGTTGGAGTCATGGGAATGGAATTATTGCTATTACCAGAGCAAGTCTTTGATTTAT
TTATGTTCTTAGGTTTTCGTTTCCTGGTTTGAATTCCCTCTTTTTTCATAGCAAGTGGTCTGGGCACCCC
ATGGAGTTTCATGTAGAGTCCACAAGCATTGCACACGGGTTCACCCTCGGCGTTTCTGCGCCATAAGGTG
GTA
